Addgene plasmid #195684: pBEL2573
Purpose: Expression/purification of 6xHis-TEV-MlaC(Y72A)
Depositing lab: Gira Bhabha & Damian Ekiert. Depositing organization: NYU Grossman School of Medicine. Publication: Protein-protein interactions in the Mla lipid transport system probed by computational structure prediction and deep mutational scanning. MacRae MR, Puvanendran D, Haase MAB, Coudray N, Kolich L, Lam C, Baek M, Bhabha G, Ekiert DC. J Biol Chem. 2023 Apr 24:104744. doi: 10.1016/j.jbc.2023.104744. PubMed 37100290.
Backbone
  Vector backbone: pET21a
  Vector type: Bacterial Expression
Growth in bacteria
  Bacterial resistance: Ampicillin, 100 μg/mL
  Growth temperature: 37°C
  Growth strain: DH5alpha
  Copy number: High Copy
Gene/Insert
  Gene/Insert name: MlaC
  Species: E. coli
  Mutation: 6xHis-TEV-MlaC(Y72A)
  Cloning method: Gibson Cloning
Terms and licenses: Academic/Nonprofit Terms; Industry Terms: Not Available to Industry
Depositor comments: Please visit https://www.biorxiv.org/content/10.1101/2022.12.09.519820v1 for bioRxiv preprint.
How to cite: pBEL2573 was a gift from Gira Bhabha & Damian Ekiert (Addgene plasmid # 195684 ; http://n2t.net/addgene:195684 ; RRID:Addgene_195684)
