[The description below was written by a language model from this plasmid's Addgene catalogue record and pLannotate feature annotations shown in this document.]
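Description:
pBEL2573 is a bacterial expression plasmid built on the pET21a backbone for producing and purifying a point mutant of the Escherichia coli periplasmic lipid-binding protein MlaC. The 6,126 nt sequence carries a ColE1/pMB1-type origin together with rop and the bom mobility region, an f1 phage origin, and a β-lactamase gene under its own promoter for ampicillin selection. The catalogue lists it as high copy, although the presence of rop would normally moderate copy number. Short tetracycline-resistance fragments flanking the lacI region are backbone remnants rather than a functional marker. A loxP site and a small multiple-cloning-site fragment are also annotated between the f1 origin and the AmpR promoter; the record gives no purpose for them.

The expression cassette follows the standard pET design: a T7 promoter immediately followed by a lac operator drives the insert, a T7 terminator closes the transcription unit, and a plasmid-borne lacI gene with its own promoter supplies repressor. Transcription therefore depends on T7 RNA polymerase supplied by the host and is inducible with IPTG. The insert, introduced by Gibson cloning, encodes MlaC with the Y72A substitution fused to a 6xHis tag and a TEV protease cleavage site, allowing metal-affinity purification and subsequent tag removal. The tag and cleavage site are not separately annotated, but the construct name places them ahead of MlaC, consistent with the gap between the operator and the annotated mlaC fragment. MlaC is thought to shuttle phospholipids across the periplasm to the inner-membrane MlaFEDB complex as part of the system that maintains outer-membrane lipid asymmetry. The associated study examined protein-protein interactions within the Mla pathway, so this mutant presumably serves to test the contribution of residue Y72, although the record does not state its specific effect.
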