Features (pLannotate 1.2.2; 19 found; start..end, strand, type, name):
    180..371     -  CDS            rop: Rop protein, which maintains plasmids at low copy number; rop
    388..768     +  CDS            YPB1_ECOLX: Protein predicted: Swiss-Prot protein existence level 4. From Escherichia coli.
    840..1131    -  CDS            TcR (fragment): tetracycline efflux protein; tet; confers resistance to tetracycline
   1146..1167    -  protein_bind   CAP binding site: CAP binding activates transcription in the presence of cAMP. E. coli catabolite activator protein
   1180..2262    -  CDS            lacI: lac repressor; lacI; The lac repressor binds to the lac operator to inhibit transcription in E. coli. This inhibition can be relieved by adding lactose or isopropyl-β-D-thiogalactopyranoside (IPTG).
   2263..2340    -  promoter       lacI promoter: lacI
   2348..2627    -  CDS            TcR (fragment): tetracycline efflux protein; tet; confers resistance to tetracycline
   2649..2667    +  promoter       T7 promoter: promoter for bacteriophage T7 RNA polymerase
   2668..2692    +  protein_bind   lac operator: The lac repressor binds to the lac operator to inhibit transcription in E. coli. This inhibition can be relieved by adding lactose or isopropyl-β-D-thiogalactopyranoside (IPTG). lac repressor encoded by lacI
   2777..3346    +  CDS            mlaC (fragment): MLAC_ECOLI - Also known as yrbC. Experimental evidence at protein level: Swiss-Prot protein existence level 1. Involved in a phospholipid transport pathway that maintains lipid asymmetry in the outer membrane by retrograde trafficking of phospholipids from the outer membrane to the inner membrane. May transfer phospholipid across the periplasmic space and deliver it to the MlaFEDB complex at the inner membrane. From Escherichia coli (strain K12).
   3372..3421    +  CDS            SET1 (fragment): solubility-enhancement tag derived from T7 phage gene 10B
   3429..3476    +  terminator     T7 terminator: transcription terminator for bacteriophage T7 RNA polymerase
   3513..3871    +  rep_origin     f1 ori (sequence partly withheld): f1 bacteriophage origin of replication; arrow indicates direction of (+) strand synthesis
   4043..4076    +  protein_bind   loxP: Cre-mediated recombination occurs in the 8-bp core sequence (GCATACAT). Cre recombinase
   4106..4124    +  misc_feature   MCS (fragment): pBluescript multiple cloning site
   4155..4259    +  promoter       AmpR promoter: bla
   4260..5120    +  CDS            AmpR: β-lactamase; bla; confers resistance to ampicillin, carbenicillin, and related antibiotics
   5291..5879    +  rep_origin     ori: high-copy-number ColE1/pMB1/pBR322/pUC origin of replication
   6065..78      -  misc_feature   bom (across the origin): basis of mobility region from pBR322
>Addgene plasmid #195684 | pBEL2573 | addgene full sequence | sequence record 382984 | Addgene NGS Result
CAGTACAATCTGCTCTGATGCCGCATAGTTAAGCCAGTATACACTCCGCTATCGCTACGTGACTGGGTCA
TGGCTGCGCCCCGACACCCGCCAACACCCGCTGACGCGCCCTGACGGGCTTGTCTGCTCCCGGCATCCGC
TTACAGACAAGCTGTGACCGTCTCCGGGAGCTGCATGTGTCAGAGGTTTTCACCGTCATCACCGAAACGC
GCGAGGCAGCTGCGGTAAAGCTCATCAGCGTGGTCGTGAAGCGATTCACAGATGTCTGCCTGTTCATCCG
CGTCCAGCTCGTTGAGTTTCTCCAGAAGCGTTAATGTCTGGCTTCTGATAAAGCGGGCCATGTTAAGGGC
GGTTTTTTCCTGTTTGGTCACTGATGCCTCCGTGTAAGGGGGATTTCTGTTCATGGGGGTAATGATACCG
ATGAAACGAGAGAGGATGCTCACGATACGGGTTACTGATGATGAACATGCCCGGTTACTGGAACGTTGTG
AGGGTAAACAACTGGCGGTATGGATGCGGCGGGACCAGAGAAAAATCACTCAGGGTCAATGCCAGCGCTT
CGTTAATACAGATGTAGGTGTTCCACAGGGTAGCCAGCAGCATCCTGCGATGCAGATCCGGAACATAATG
GTGCAGGGCGCTGACTTCCGCGTTTCCAGACTTTACGAAACACGGAAACCGAAGACCATTCATGTTGTTG
CTCAGGTCGCAGACGTTTTGCAGCAGCAGTCGCTTCACGTTCGCTCGCGTATCGGTGATTCATTCTGCTA
ACCAGTAAGGCAACCCCGCCAGCCTAGCCGGGTCCTCAACGACAGGAGCACGATCATGCGCACCCGTGGG
GCCGCCATGCCGGCGATAATGGCCTGCTTCTCGCCGAAACGTTTGGTGGCGGGACCAGTGACGAAGGCTT
GAGCGAGGGCGTGCAAGATTCCGAATACCGCAAGCGACAGGCCGATCATCGTCGCGCTCCAGCGAAAGCG
GTCCTCGCCGAAAATGACCCAGAGCGCTGCCGGCACCTGTCCTACGAGTTGCATGATAAAGAAGACAGTC
ATAAGTGCGGCGACGATAGTCATGCCCCGCGCCCACCGGAAGGAGCTGACTGGGTTGAAGGCTCTCAAGG
GCATCGGTCGAGATCCCGGTGCCTAATGAGTGAGCTAACTTACATTAATTGCGTTGCGCTCACTGCCCGC
TTTCCAGTCGGGAAACCTGTCGTGCCAGCTGCATTAATGAATCGGCCAACGCGCGGGGAGAGGCGGTTTG
CGTATTGGGCGCCAGGGTGGTTTTTCTTTTCACCAGTGAGACGGGCAACAGCTGATTGCCCTTCACCGCC
TGGCCCTGAGAGAGTTGCAGCAAGCGGTCCACGCTGGTTTGCCCCAGCAGGCGAAAATCCTGTTTGATGG
TGGTTAACGGCGGGATATAACATGAGCTGTCTTCGGTATCGTCGTATCCCACTACCGAGATATCCGCACC
AACGCGCAGCCCGGACTCGGTAATGGCGCGCATTGCGCCCAGCGCCATCTGATCGTTGGCAACCAGCATC
GCAGTGGGAACGATGCCCTCATTCAGCATTTGCATGGTTTGTTGAAAACCGGACATGGCACTCCAGTCGC
CTTCCCGTTCCGCTATCGGCTGAATTTGATTGCGAGTGAGATATTTATGCCAGCCAGCCAGACGCAGACG
CGCCGAGACAGAACTTAATGGGCCCGCTAACAGCGCGATTTGCTGGTGACCCAATGCGACCAGATGCTCC
ACGCCCAGTCGCGTACCGTCTTCATGGGAGAAAATAATACTGTTGATGGGTGTCTGGTCAGAGACATCAA
GAAATAACGCCGGAACATTAGTGCAGGCAGCTTCCACAGCAATGGCATCCTGGTCATCCAGCGGATAGTT
AATGATCAGCCCACTGACGCGTTGCGCGAGAAGATTGTGCACCGCCGCTTTACAGGCTTCGACGCCGCTT
CGTTCTACCATCGACACCACCACGCTGGCACCCAGTTGATCGGCGCGAGATTTAATCGCCGCGACAATTT
GCGACGGCGCGTGCAGGGCCAGACTGGAGGTGGCAACGCCAATCAGCAACGACTGTTTGCCCGCCAGTTG
TTGTGCCACGCGGTTGGGAATGTAATTCAGCTCCGCCATCGCCGCTTCCACTTTTTCCCGCGTTTTCGCA
GAAACGTGGCTGGCCTGGTTCACCACGCGGGAAACGGTCTGATAAGAGACACCGGCATACTCTGCGACAT
CGTATAACGTTACTGGTTTCACATTCACCACCCTGAATTGACTCTCTTCCGGGCGCTATCATGCCATACC
GCGAAAGGTTTTGCGCCATTCGATGGTGTCCGGGATCTCGACGCTCTCCCTTATGCGACTCCTGCATTAG
GAAGCAGCCCAGTAGTAGGTTGAGGCCGTTGAGCACCGCCGCCGCAAGGAATGGTGCATGCAAGGAGATG
GCGCCCAACAGTCCCCCGGCCACGGGGCCTGCCACCATACCCACGCCGAAACAAGCGCTCATGAGCCCGA
AGTGGCGAGCCCGATCTTCCCCATCGGTGATGTCGGCGATATAGGCGCCAGCAACCGCACCTGTGGCGCC
GGTGATGCCGGCCACGATGCGTCCGGCGTAGAGGATCGAGATCTCGATCCCGCGAAATTAATACGACTCA
CTATAGGGGAATTGTGAGCGGATAACAATTCCCCTCTAGAAATAATTTTGTTTAACTTTGGCCCAGGAGA
TATACATATGCATCACCACCATCACCATGAAAATCTGTATTTTCAGGCAGACCAGACCAATCCGTATAAG
CTGATGGACGAGGCGGCGCAGAAAACGTTCGATCGCCTGAAGAATGAGCAACCGCAAATTCGGGCCAACC
CGGATTATCTGCGTACCATTGTTGATCAGGAACTGCTGCCATACGTACAGGTGAAAGCGGCCGGTGCGCT
GGTGCTGGGCCAGTATTACAAGAGTGCGACCCCTGCTCAACGTGAAGCCTACTTTGCCGCTTTCCGTGAG
TACCTGAAGCAGGCTTACGGTCAGGCGCTGGCGATGTATCACGGTCAAACCTATCAGATTGCGCCAGAAC
AGCCGCTGGGCGATAAAACCATTGTGCCTATTCGCGTTACCATTATTGACCCGAATGGCCGTCCGCCGGT
GCGTCTGGACTTCCAGTGGCGTAAAAACTCCCAGACGGGCAATTGGCAGGCTTACGACATGATTGCTGAA
GGCGTCAGTATGATCACCACCAAACAAAACGAGTGGGGAACGCTGCTGCGTACCAAAGGTATCGACGGCC
TGACTGCGCAACTGAAATCGATTTCTCAACAGAAAATCACTCTGGAAGAGAAAAAATAAGAGAGACCGGC
CGGCCGATCCGGCTGCTAACAAAGCCCGAAAGGAAGCTGAGTTGGCTGCTGCCACCGCTGAGCAATAACT
AGCATAACCCCTTGGGGCCTCTAAACGGGTCTTGAGGGGTTTTTTGCTGAAAGGAGGAACTATATCCGGA
TTGGCGAATGGG
[124 nt withheld, positions 3513-3636]
C
[91 nt withheld, positions 3638-3728]
A
[49 nt withheld, positions 3730-3778]
CCTTTGACGTTGGAGTCCACGTTCTTT
[37 nt withheld, positions 3806-3842]
ACCCTATCTCGGTCTATTCTTTTGATTTATAATGGATTTTGCCGATTTCGGCCTATTGGTTAAAAAATGA
GCTGATTTAACAAAAATTTAACGCGAATTTTAACAAAATATTAACGCTTACAATTTAGGTGGCACTTTTC
GGGGAACGACGACCTGCAGCCAAGCTAGCTTGGCTGGACGTAAACTCCTCTTCAGACCTAATAACTTCGT
ATAGCATACATTATACGAAGTTATATTAAGGGTTATTGAATATGATCGGAATTGGGCTGCAGGAATTCGA
TAGCTTGGCTGCAGGTCGACCTCGAGGATGTGCGCGGAACCCCTATTTGTTTATTTTTCTAAATACATTC
AAATATGTATCCGCTCATGAGACAATAACCCTGATAAATGCTTCAATAATATTGAAAAAGGAAGAGTATG
AGTATTCAACATTTCCGTGTCGCCCTTATTCCCTTTTTTGCGGCATTTTGCCTTCCTGTTTTTGCTCACC
CAGAAACGCTGGTGAAAGTAAAAGATGCTGAAGATCAGTTGGGTGCACGAGTGGGTTACATCGAACTGGA
TCTCAACAGCGGTAAGATCCTTGAGAGTTTTCGCCCCGAAGAACGTTTTCCAATGATGAGCACTTTTAAA
GTTCTGCTATGTGGCGCGGTATTATCCCGTATTGACGCCGGGCAAGAGCAACTCGGTCGCCGCATACACT
ATTCTCAGAATGACTTGGTTGAGTACTCACCAGTCACAGAAAAGCATCTTACGGATGGCATGACAGTAAG
AGAATTATGCAGTGCTGCCATAACCATGAGTGATAACACTGCGGCCAACTTACTTCTGACAACGATCGGA
GGACCGAAGGAGCTAACCGCTTTTTTGCACAACATGGGGGATCATGTAACTCGCCTTGATCGTTGGGAAC
CGGAGCTGAATGAAGCCATACCAAACGACGAGCGTGACACCACGATGCCTGCAGCAATGGCAACAACGTT
GCGCAAACTATTAACTGGCGAACTACTTACTCTAGCTTCCCGGCAACAATTAATAGACTGGATGGAGGCG
GATAAAGTTGCAGGACCACTTCTGCGCTCGGCCCTTCCGGCTGGCTGGTTTATTGCTGATAAATCTGGAG
CCGGTGAGCGTGGCTCTCGCGGTATCATTGCAGCACTGGGGCCAGATGGTAAGCCCTCCCGTATCGTAGT
TATCTACACGACGGGGAGTCAGGCAACTATGGATGAACGAAATAGACAGATCGCTGAGATAGGTGCCTCA
CTGATTAAGCATTGGTAACTGTCAGACCAAGTTTACTCATATATACTTTAGATTGATTTAAAACTTCATT
TTTAATTTAAAAGGATCTAGGTGAAGATCCTTTTTGATAATCTCATGACCAAAATCCCTTAACGTGAGTT
TTCGTTCCACTGAGCGTCAGACCCCGTAGAAAAGATCAAAGGATCTTCTTGAGATCCTTTTTTTCTGCGC
GTAATCTGCTGCTTGCAAACAAAAAAACCACCGCTACCAGCGGTGGTTTGTTTGCCGGATCAAGAGCTAC
CAACTCTTTTTCCGAAGGTAACTGGCTTCAGCAGAGCGCAGATACCAAATACTGTCCTTCTAGTGTAGCC
GTAGTTAGGCCACCACTTCAAGAACTCTGTAGCACCGCCTACATACCTCGCTCTGCTAATCCTGTTACCA
GTGGCTGCTGCCAGTGGCGATAAGTCGTGTCTTACCGGGTTGGACTCAAGACGATAGTTACCGGATAAGG
CGCAGCGGTCGGGCTGAACGGGGGGTTCGTGCACACAGCCCAGCTTGGAGCGAACGACCTACACCGAACT
GAGATACCTACAGCGTGAGCTATGAGAAAGCGCCACGCTTCCCGAAGGGAGAAAGGCGGACAGGTATCCG
GTAAGCGGCAGGGTCGGAACAGGAGAGCGCACGAGGGAGCTTCCAGGGGGAAACGCCTGGTATCTTTATA
GTCCTGTCGGGTTTCGCCACCTCTGACTTGAGCGTCGATTTTTGTGATGCTCGTCAGGGGGGCGGAGCCT
ATGGAAAAACGCCAGCAACGCGGCCTTTTTACGGTTCCTGGCCTTTTGCTGGCCTTTTGCTCACATGTTC
TTTCCTGCGTTATCCCCTGATTCTGTGGATAACCGTATTACCGCCTTTGAGTGAGCTGATACCGCTCGCC
GCAGCCGAACGACCGAGCGCAGCGAGTCAGTGAGCGAGGAAGCGGAAGAGCGCCTGATGCGGTATTTTCT
CCTTACGCATCTGTGCGGTATTTCACACCGCAATGGTGCACTCT
